>Addgene plasmid #66113 | pAc5.1B-EGFP-DmMTR-3 | depositor full sequence | sequence record 112534 | pAc5.1B-EGFP-DmMTR-3 sequence 7044 bps
CTTCAAGGAATTAATTCTATATTCTAAAAACACAAATGATACTTCTAAAAAAAATCATGAATGGCATCAA
CTCTGAATCAAATCTTTGCAGATGCACCTACTTCTCATTTCCACTGTCACATCATTTTTCCAGATCTCGC
TGCCTGTTATGTGGCCCACAAACCAAGACACGTTTTATGGCCATTAAAGCTGGCTGATCGTCGCCAAACA
CCAAATACATATCAATATGTACATTCGAGAAAGAAGCGATCAAAGAAGCGTCTTCGGGCGAGTAGGAGAA
TGCGGAGGAGAAGGAGAACGAGCTGATCTAGTATCTCTCCACAATCCAATGCCAACTGACCAACTGGCCA
TATTCGGAGCAATTTGAAGCCAATTTCCATCGCCTGGCGATCGCTCCATTCTTGGCTATATGTTTTTCAC
CGTTCCCGGGGCCATTTTCAAAGACTCGTCGGTAAGATAAGATTGTGTCACTCGCTGTCTCTCTTCATTT
GTCGAAGAATGCTGAGGAATTTCGCGATGACGTCGGCGAGTATTTTGAAGAATGAGAATAATTTGTATTT
ATACGAAAATCAGTTAGTGGAATTTTCTACAAAAACATGTTATCTATAGATAATTTTGTTGCAAAATATG
TTGACTATGACAAAGATTGTATGTATATACCTTTAATGTATTCTCATTTTCTTATGTATTTATAATGGCA
ATGATGATACTGATGATATTTTAAGATGATGCCAGACCACAGGCTGATTTCTGCGTCTTTTGCCGAACGC
AGTGCATGTGCGGTTGTTGTTTTTTGGAATAGTTTCAATTTTCGGACTGTCCGCTTTGATTTCAGTTTCT
TGGCTTATTCAAAAAGCAAAGTAAAGCCAAAAAAGCGAGATGGCAATACCAAATGCGGCAAAACGGTAGT
GGAAGGAAAGGGGTGCGGGGCAGCGGAAGGAAGGGTGGGGCGGGGCGTGGCGGGGTCTGTGGCTGGGCGC
GACGTCACCGACGTTGGAGCCACTCCTTTGACCATGTGTGCGTGTGTGTATTATTCGTGTCTCGCCACTC
GCCGGTTGTTTTTTTCTTTTTATCTCGCTCTCTCTAGCGCCATCTCGTACGCATGCTCAACGCACCGCAT
GTTGCCGTGTCCTTTATGCGTCATTTTGGCTCGAAATAGGCAATTATTTAAACAAAGATTAGTCAACGAA
AACGCTAAAATAAATAAGTCTACAATATGGTTACTTATTGCCATGTGTGTGCAGCCAACGATAGCAACAA
AAGCAACAACACAGTGGCTTTCCCTCTTTCACTTTTTGTTTGCAAGCGCGTGCGAGCAAGACGGCACGAC
CGGCAAACGCAATTACGCTGACAAAGAGCAGACGAAGTTTTGGCCGAAAAACATCAAGGCGCCTGATACG
AATGCATTTGCAATAACAATTGCGATATTTAATATTGTTTATGAAGCTGTTTGACTTCAAAACACACAAA
AAAAAAAATAAAACAAATTATTTGAAAGAGAATTAGGAATCGGACAGCTTATCGTTACGGGCTAACAGCA
CACCGAGACGAAATAGCTTACCTGACGTCACAGCCTCTGGAAGAACTGCCGCCAAGCAGAGAGAGAGAGA
AAAAGAGGGAGAGCAGCTTAGACCGCATGTGCTTGTGTGTGAGGCGTCTCTCTCTTCGTCTCCTGTTTGC
GCAAACGCATAGACTGCACTGAGAAAATCGATTACCTATTTTTTATGAATGAATATTTGCACTATTACTA
TTCAAAACTATTAAGATAGCAATCACATTCAATAGCCAAATACTATACCACCTGAGCGATGCAACGAAAT
GATCAATTTGAGCAAAAATGCTGCATATTTAGGACGGCATCATTATAGAAATGCTTCTTGCTGTGTACTT
TTCTCTCGTCTGGCAGCTGTTTCGCCGTTATTGTTAAAACCGGCTTAAGTTAGGTGTGTTTTCTACGACT
AGTGATGCCCCTACTAGAAGATGTGTGTTGCACAAATGTCCCTGAATAACCAATTTGAAGTGCAGATAGC
AGTAAACGTAAGCTAATATGAATATTATTTAACTGTAATGTTTTAATATCGCTGGACATTACTAATAAAC
CCACTATAAACACATGTACATATGTATGTTTTGGCATACAATGAGTAGTTGGGGAAAAAATGTGTAAAAG
CACCGTGACCATCACAGCATAAAGATAACCAGCTGAAGTATCGAATATGAGTAACCCCCAAATTGAATCA
CATGCCGCAACTGATAGGACCCATGGAAGTACACTCTTCATGGCGATATACAAGACACACACAAGCACGA
ACACCCAGTTGCGGAGGAAATTCTCCGTAAATGAAAACCCAATCGGCGAACAATTCATACCCATATATGG
TAAAAGTTTTGAACGCGACTTGAGAGCGGAGAGCATTGCGGCTGATAAGGTTTTAGCGCTAAGCGGGCTT
TATAAAACGGGCTGCGGGACCAGTTTTCATATCACTACCGTTTGAGTTCTTGTGCTGTGTGGATACTCCT
CCCGACACAAAGCCGCTCCATCAGCCAGCAGTCGTCTAATCCAGAGACCCCGGATCGGGGTACCAACATG
GTGAGCAAGGGCGAGGAGCTGTTCACCGGGGTGGTGCCCATCCTGGTCGAGCTGGACGGCGACGTAAACG
GCCACAAGTTCAGCGTGTCCGGCGAGGGCGAGGGCGATGCCACCTACGGCAAGCTGACCCTGAAGTTCAT
CTGCACCACCGGCAAGCTGCCCGTGCCCTGGCCCACCCTCGTGACCACCCTGACCTACGGCGTGCAGTGC
TTCAGCCGCTACCCCGACCACATGAAGCAGCACGACTTCTTCAAGTCCGCCATGCCCGAAGGCTACGTCC
AGGAGCGCACCATCTTCTTCAAGGACGACGGCAACTACAAGACCCGCGCCGAGGTGAAGTTCGAGGGCGA
CACCCTGGTGAACCGCATCGAGCTGAAGGGCATCGACTTCAAGGAGGACGGCAACATCCTGGGGCACAAG
CTGGAGTACAACTACAACAGCCACAACGTCTATATCATGGCCGACAAGCAGAAGAACGGCATCAAGGTGA
ACTTCAAGATCCGCCACAACATCGAGGACGGCAGCGTGCAGCTCGCCGACCACTACCAGCAGAACACCCC
CATCGGCGACGGCCCCGTGCTGCTGCCCGACAACCACTACCTGAGCACCCAGTCCGCCCTGAGCAAAGAC
CCCAACGAGAAGCGCGATCACATGGTCCTGCTGGAGTTCGTGACCGCCGCCGGGATCACTCTCGGCATGG
ACGAGCTGTACAAGCCAAGCTTGAATTCAATGCTAGCGGTGAACCAGACGAAGAACACCCTACTCGATGG
AGCCTCCATTGAGGAAGAGCCGTACACAACTCCGCAGGAAAGCGAGGATTTCTTTGAGAGTCTAGACAAA
CCGTCGAGGGAGCCAACACAACTGGCACCCAGAAACACCTTCATCCGCGCCGGTGTGTTGACCACAGTGA
GAGGTTCCGCCTACATGGAGTATGGTAACACCAAGGTTCTGGCCATTGTGGCCCCGCCAAAGGAGCTAAT
CCGCGCCAGCGCACGCAGAATGAACATGGGTGTTCTGAATTGCTATGTGAATTTTGCGGCCTTCAGCACA
GGGGATCTAGATTCGGTGCCGGAACGGGAACGCCACCTGAGCAGCATGCTGACCAAGGCCATGGAGCCGG
TGGTGTGCCGCACGGAGTTCCTTAACTTTCAGCTGGACATACGGGTGCTTATTCTCGACGATGACGGCTG
CCTGCTCAGCACTGCCATCAATTGCTGCGGAGTCGCTTTGGTGGAGTGCGGCATTTCCACTTACGACTTA
ATTACGGCCTCCACAGCTTGTATCTATCGGGATCACGTCTTCCTGAATCCCAGTGCCAAGGTTGAGGAGC
TGCTCTGGAAGCATCGCAACAGCAGCACCGATAGCACAACCAGCCCGTCATCCGCCCAGGAGCACGGCCT
GATCATTACCGCCAGCATGGATACCTTTGAACAGATCGCCCAGTGCCAGCAGTGCGGATATCTCAGTCCA
GCCACCTATGTAAAGCTGCTGGATTACACCCTGGCCATTAACAAGTCCCTGAGAGAACTAGTCAAAGGCG
TGCTCACGAAGCGGGTGAAGGAGCAGCACGAACTAGATCTACGCGAGAAAGCCGAGACCGCTCTAGAAGA
TCAGCGTTTGGAGGAAATAATCGAGAAGCTAAAGAAGCAAGGACCAGAGGAGTTTATACAATCGAACATC
CGGGAGGATCCCTATGTAAAGAGGCAGTAGCTCGAGTCTAGAGGGCCCGCGGTTCGAAGGTAAGCCTATC
CCTAACCCTCTCCTCGGTCTCGATTCTACGCGTACCGGTCATCATCACCATCACCATTGAGTTTAAACCC
GCTGATCAGCCTCGACTGTGCCTTCTAAGGCCTGAGCTCGCTGATCAGCCTCGATCGAGGATCCAGACAT
GATAAGATACATTGATGAGTTTGGACAAACCACAACTAGAATGCAGTGAAAAAAATGCTTTATTTGTGAA
ATTTGTGATGCTATTGCTTTATTTGTAACCATTATAAGCTGCAATAAACAAGTTAACAACAACAATTGCA
TTCATTTTATGTTTCAGGTTCAGGGGGAGGTGTGGGAGGTTTTTTAAAGCAAGTAAAACCTCTACAAATG
TGGTATGGCTGATTATGATCAGTCGACCGATGCCCTTGAGAGCCTTCAACCCAGTCAGCTCCTTCCGGTG
GGCGCGGGGCATGACTATCGTCGCCGCACTTATGACTGTCTTCTTTATCATGCAACTCGTAGGACAGGTG
CCGGCAGCGCTCTGGGTCATTTTCGGCGAGGACCGCTTTCGCTGGAGCGCGACGATGATCGGCCTGTCGC
TTGCGGTATTCGGAATCTTGCACGCCCTCGCTCAAGCCTTCGTCACTGGTCCCGCCACCAAACGTTTCGG
CGAGAAGCAGGCCATTATCGCCGGCATGGCGGCCGACGCGCTGGGCTACGTCTTGCTGGCGTTCGCGACG
CGAGGCTGGATGGCCTTCCCCATTATGATTCTTCTCGCTTCCGGCGGCATCGGGATGCCCGCGTTGCAGG
CCATGCTGTCCAGGCAGGTAGATGACGACCATCAGGGACAGCTTCAAGGATCGCTCGCGGCTCTTACCAG
CCAGCAAAAGGCCAGGAACCGTAAAAAGGCCGCGTTGCTGGCGTTTTTCCATAGGCTCCGCCCCCCTGAC
GAGCATCACAAAAATCGACGCTCAAGTCAGAGGTGGCGAAACCCGACAGGACTATAAAGATACCAGGCGT
TTCCCCCTGGAAGCTCCCTCGTGCGCTCTCCTGTTCCGACCCTGCCGCTTACCGGATACCTGTCCGCCTT
TCTCCCTTCGGGAAGCGTGGCGCTTTCTCAATGCTCACGCTGTAGGTATCTCAGTTCGGTGTAGGTCGTT
CGCTCCAAGCTGGGCTGTGTGCACGAACCCCCCGTTCAGCCCGACCGCTGCGCCTTATCCGGTAACTATC
GTCTTGAGTCCAACCCGGTAAGACACGACTTATCGCCACTGGCAGCAGCCACTGGTAACAGGATTAGCAG
AGCGAGGTATGTAGGCGGTGCTACAGAGTTCTTGAAGTGGTGGCCTAACTACGGCTACACTAGAAGGACA
GTATTTGGTATCTGCGCTCTGCTGAAGCCAGTTACCTTCGGAAAAAGAGTTGGTAGCTCTTGATCCGGCA
AACAAACCACCGCTGGTAGCGGTGGTTTTTTTGTTTGCAAGCAGCAGATTACGCGCAGAAAAAAAGGATC
TCAAGAAGATCCTTTGATCTTTTCTACGGGGTCTGACGCTCAGTGGAACGAAAACTCACGTTAAGGGATT
TTGGTCATGAGATTATCAAAAAGGATCTTCACCTAGATCCTTTTAAATTAAAAATGAAGTTTTAAATCAA
TCTAAAGTATATATGAGTAAACTTGGTCTGACAGTTACCAATGCTTAATCAGTGAGGCACCTATCTCAGC
GATCTGTCTATTTCGTTCATCCATAGTTGCCTGACTCCCCGTCGTGTAGATAACTACGATACGGGAGGGC
TTACCATCTGGCCCCAGTGCTGCAATGATACCGCGAGACCCACGCTCACCGGCTCCAGATTTATCAGCAA
TAAACCAGCCAGCCGGAAGGGCCGAGCGCAGAAGTGGTCCTGCAACTTTATCCGCCTCCATCCAGTCTAT
TAATTGTTGCCGGGAAGCTAGAGTAAGTAGTTCGCCAGTTAATAGTTTGCGCAACGTTGTTGCCATTGCT
GCAGGCATCGTGGTGTCACGCTCGTCGTTTGGTATGGCTTCATTCAGCTCCGGTTCCCAACGATCAAGGC
GAGTTACATGATCCCCCATGTTGTGCAAAAAAGCGGTTAGCTCCTTCGGTCCTCCGATCGTTGTCAGAAG
TAAGTTGGCCGCAGTGTTATCACTCATGGTTATGGCAGCACTGCATAATTCTCTTACTGTCATGCCATCC
GTAAGATGCTTTTCTGTGACTGGTGAGTACTCAACCAAGTCATTCTGAGAATAGTGTATGCGGCGACCGA
GTTGCTCTTGCCCGGCGTCAACACGGGATAATACCGCGCCACATAGCAGAACTTTAAAAGTGCTCATCAT
TGGAAAACGTTCTTCGGGGCGAAAACTCTCAAGGATCTTACCGCTGTTGAGATCCAGTTCGATGTAACCC
ACTCGTGCACCCAACTGATCTTCAGCATCTTTTACTTTCACCAGCGTTTCTGGGTGAGCAAAAACAGGAA
GGCAAAATGCCGCAAAAAAGGGAATAAGGGCGACACGGAAATGTTGAATACTCATACTCTTCCTTTTTCA
ATATTATTGAAGCATTTATCAGGGTTATTGTCTCATGAGCGGATACATATTTGAATGTATTTAGAAAAAT
AAACAAATAGGGGTTCCGCGCACATTTCCCCGAAAAGTGCCACCTGACGTCTAAGAAACCATTATTATCA
TGACATTAACCTATAAAAATAGGCGTATCACGAGGCCCTTTCGT
Features (pLannotate 1.2.2; 9 found; start..end, strand, type, name):
     56..2568    +  promoter       Ac5 promoter: Drosophila melanogaster actin 5C promoter
   2588..3304    +  CDS            EGFP: EGFP is a basic (constitutively fluorescent) green fluorescent protein published in 1996, derived from Aequorea victoria. It is reported to be a rapidly-maturing weak dimer with moderate acid sensitivity.
   4329..4370    +  CDS            V5 tag: epitope tag from simian virus 5
   4470..4604    -  polyA_signal   SV40 poly(A) signal: SV40 polyadenylation signal
   4627..4711    -  CDS            large T antigen (fragment): large T antigen from SV40 (simian virus 40)
   4712..5182    +  CDS            TcR (fragment): tetracycline efflux protein; tet; confers resistance to tetracycline
   5226..5814    -  rep_origin     ori: high-copy-number ColE1/pMB1/pBR322/pUC origin of replication
   5985..6845    -  CDS            AmpR: β-lactamase; bla; confers resistance to ampicillin, carbenicillin, and related antibiotics
   6846..6950    -  promoter       AmpR promoter: bla
