[The description below was written by a language model from this plasmid's Addgene catalogue record and pLannotate feature annotations shown in this document.]
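Description:
pAc5.1B-EGFP-DmMTR-3 is a Drosophila expression plasmid of about 7.0 kb, built on a pAc5.1B backbone that was modified to carry an N-terminal EGFP tag. It is propagated in E. coli through a ColE1/pUC-type origin of replication and selected with ampicillin via the β-lactamase gene and its bla promoter. The catalogue lists the plasmid as low copy, although the annotated origin is of the type usually described as high copy. The feature table also picks up short fragments of SV40 large T antigen and a tetracycline resistance gene. These look like non-functional backbone remnants rather than working markers, and no selectable marker for insect cells is annotated.

The payload is the Drosophila melanogaster Mtr3 coding sequence (CG8025, roughly 1 kb), cloned between EcoRI and XhoI sites that both remain intact. It sits downstream of EGFP in the unannotated interval between the EGFP coding sequence and the vector's V5 epitope sequence. Transcription is driven by the strong, constitutive actin 5C promoter and terminated by an SV40 polyadenylation signal, producing an EGFP–MTR-3 fusion protein. The V5 tag lies 3′ of the insert, but the record lists only EGFP as a tag and does not say whether V5 is translated in frame with the fusion.

The stated purpose is to express EGFP-tagged MTR-3 in Drosophila cells. Such a construct would typically be transfected into cultured fly cell lines, where the fluorescent tag allows the protein to be localised or captured through GFP. The record does not specify particular experiments.
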