Addgene plasmid #66113: pAc5.1B-EGFP-DmMTR-3
Purpose: expresses EGFP-tagged MTR-3 in Drosophila cells
Depositing lab: Elisa Izaurralde. Depositing organization: Max Planck Institute for Developmental Biology.
Backbone
  Vector backbone: pAc5.1B-EGFP
  Backbone manufacturer: Invitrogen
  Backbone size w/o insert (bp): 6060
  Total vector size (bp): 7044
  Modifications to backbone: N-terminal EGFP-tag
  Vector type: Drosophila Expression
Growth in bacteria
  Bacterial resistance: Ampicillin, 100 μg/mL
  Growth temperature: 37°C
  Growth strain: DH5alpha
  Copy number: Low Copy
Gene/Insert
  Gene/Insert name: MTR-3 (alt name: CG8025)
  Species: D. melanogaster (fly)
  Insert size (bp): 981
  GenBank ID: NM140900.5
  Entrez Gene: Mtr3 (a.k.a. Dmel_CG8025, CG8025, Dmel\CG8025, dMtr3, mtr3)
  Promoter: Actin 5C
  Tag / fusion protein: EGFP (N terminal on backbone)
  Cloning method: Restriction Enzyme; 5′ cloning site EcoRI (not destroyed); 3′ cloning site XhoI (not destroyed)
  Sequencing primers: 5′ EGFP-forw; 3′ Bgh-rev
Terms and licenses: Academic/Nonprofit Terms; Industry Terms: Not Available to Industry
How to cite: pAc5.1B-EGFP-DmMTR-3 was a gift from Elisa Izaurralde (Addgene plasmid # 66113 ; http://n2t.net/addgene:66113 ; RRID:Addgene_66113)
