>Addgene plasmid #66113 | pAc5.1B-EGFP-DmMTR-3 | addgene partial sequence | sequence record 117060 | EBV-rev 5'-GTGGTTTGTCCAAACTCATC-3'
CTCGATCGAGGCTGATCAGCGAGCTCAGGCCTTAGAAGGCACAGTCGAGGCTGATCAGCGGGTTTAAACT
CAATGGTGATGGTGATGATGACCGGTACGCGTAGAATCGAGACCGAGGAGAGGGTTAGGGATAGGCTTAC
CTTCGAACCGCGGGCCCTCTAGACTCGAGCTACTGCCTCTTTACATAGGGATCCTCCCGGATGTTCGATT
GTATAAACTCCTCTGGTCCTTGCTTCTTTAGCTTCTCGATTATTTCCTCCAAACGCTGATCTTCTAGAGC
GGTCTCGGCTTTCTCGCGTAGATCTAGTTCGTGCTGCTCCTTCACCCGCTTCGTGAGCACGCCTTTGACT
AGTTCTCTCAGGGACTTGTTAATGGCCAGGGTGTAATCCAGCAGCTTTACATAGGTGGCTGGACTGAGAT
ATCCGCACTGCTGGCACTGGGCGATCTGTTCAAAGGTATCCATGCTGGCGGTAATGATCAGGCCGTGCTC
CTGGGCGGATGACGGGCTGGTTGTGCTATCGGTGCTGCTGTTGCGATGCTTCCAGAGCAGCTCCTCAACC
TTGGCACTGGGATTCAGGAAGACGTGATCCCGATAGATACAAGCTGTGGAGGCCGTAATTAAGTCGTAAG
TGGAAATGCCGCACTCCACCAAAGCGACTCCGCAGCAATTGATGGCAGTGCTGAGCAGGCAGCCGTCATC
GTCGAGAATAAGCACCCGTATGTCCAGCTGAAAGTTAAGGAACTCCGTGCGGCACACCACCGGCTCCATG
GCCTTGGTCAGCATGCTGCTCAGGTGGCGTTCCCGTTCCGGCACCGAATCTAGATCCCCTGTGCTGAAGG
CCGCAAAATTCACATAGCAATTCAGAACACCCATGTTCATTCTGCGTGCGCTGGCGCGGATTAGCTCCTT
TGGCG
