>Addgene plasmid #66113 | pAc5.1B-EGFP-DmMTR-3 | addgene partial sequence | sequence record 117073 | AC5 5'-ACACAAAGCCGCTCCATCAG-3'
CATGGTGAGCAAGGGCGAGGAGCTGTTCACCGGGGTGGTGCCCATCCTGGTCGAGCTGGACGGCGACGTA
AACGGCCACAAGTTCAGCGTGTCCGGCGAGGGCGAGGGCGATGCCACCTACGGCAAGCTGACCCTGAAGT
TCATCTGCACCACCGGCAAGCTGCCCGTGCCCTGGCCCACCCTCGTGACCACCCTGACCTACGGCGTGCA
GTGCTTCAGCCGCTACCCCGACCACATGAAGCAGCACGACTTCTTCAAGTCCGCCATGCCCGAAGGCTAC
GTCCAGGAGCGCACCATCTTCTTCAAGGACGACGGCAACTACAAGACCCGCGCCGAGGTGAAGTTCGAGG
GCGACACCCTGGTGAACCGCATCGAGCTGAAGGGCATCGACTTCAAGGAGGACGGCAACATCCTGGGGCA
CAAGCTGGAGTACAACTACAACAGCCACAACGTCTATATCATGGCCGACAAGCAG
